>Addgene plasmid #130762 | pMSCVbsd-PPARD-H413A | addgene full sequence | sequence record 255277 | Addgene NGS Result
AATGAAAGACCCCACCTGTAGGTTTGGCAAGCTAGCTTAAGTAACGCCATTTTGCAAGGCATGGAAAATA
CATAACTGAGAATAGAGAAGTTCAGATCAAGGTTAGGAACAGAGAGACAGCAGAATATGGGCCAAACAGG
ATATCTGTGGTAAGCAGTTCCTGCCCCGGCTCAGGGCCAAGAACAGATGGTCCCCAGATGCGGTCCCGCC
CTCAGCAGTTTCTAGAGAACCATCAGATGTTTCCAGGGTGCCCCAAGGACCTGAAATGACCCTGTGCCTT
ATTTGAACTAACCAATCAGTTCGCTTCTCGCTTCTGTTCGCGCGCTTCTGCTCCCCGAGCTCAATAAAAG
AGCCCACAACCCCTCACTCGGCGCGCCAGTCCTCCGATAGACTGCGTCGCCCGGGTACCCGTATTCCCAA
TAAAGCCTCTTGCTGTTTGCATCCGAATCGTGGACTCGCTGATCCTTGGGAGGGTCTCCTCAGATTGATT
GACTGCCCACCTCGGGGGTCTTTCATTTGGAGGTTCCACCGAGATTTGGAGACCCCTGCCCAGGGACCAC
CGACCCCCCCGCCGGGAGGTAAGCTGGCCAGCGGTCGTTTCGTGTCTGTCTCTGTCTTTGTGCGTGTTTG
TGCCGGCATCTAATGTTTGCGCCTGCGTCTGTACTAGTTAGCTAACTAGCTCTGTATCTGGCGGACCCGT
GGTGGAACTGACGAGTTCTGAACACCCGGCCGCAACCCTGGGAGACGTCCCAGGGACTTTGGGGGCCGTT
TTTGTGGCCCGACCTGAGGAAGGGAGTCGATGTGGAATCCGACCCCGTCAGGATATGTGGTTCTGGTAGG
AGACGAGAACCTAAAACAGTTCCCGCCTCCGTCTGAATTTTTGCTTTCGGTTTGGAACCGAAGCCGCGCG
TCTTGTCTGCTGCAGCGCTGCAGCATCGTTCTGTGTTGTCTCTGTCTGACTGTGTTTCTGTATTTGTCTG
AAAATTAGGGCCAGACTGTTACCACTCCCTTAAGTTTGACCTTAGGTCACTGGAAAGATGTCGAGCGGAT
CGCTCACAACCAGTCGGTAGATGTCAAGAAGAGACGTTGGGTTACCTTCTGCTCTGCAGAATGGCCAACC
TTTAACGTCGGATGGCCGCGAGACGGCACCTTTAACCGAGACCTCATCACCCAGGTTAAGATCAAGGTCT
TTTCACCTGGCCCGCATGGACACCCAGACCAGGTCCCCTACATCGTGACCTGGGAAGCCTTGGCTTTTGA
CCCCCCTCCCTGGGTCAAGCCCTTTGTACACCCTAAGCCTCCGCCTCCTCTTCCTCCATCCGCCCCGTCT
CTCCCCCTTGAACCTCCTCGTTCGACCCCGCCTCGATCCTCCCTTTATCCAGCCCTCACTCCTTCTCTAG
GCGCCGGAATTAGATCCACTAGTAACGGCCGCCAGTGTGCTGGAATTCGCCCTTAGGTGTGGCGCCGAGG
GGAGATCAGCCATGGAGCAGCCACAGGAGGAAGCCCCTGAGGTCCGGGAAGAGGAGGAGAAAGAGGAAGT
GGCAGAGGCAGAAGGAGCCCCAGAGCTCAATGGGGGACCACAGCATGCACTTCCTTCCAGCAGCTACACA
GACCTCTCCCGGAGCTCCTCGCCACCCTCACTGCTGGACCAACTGCAGATGGGCTGTGACGGGGCCTCAT
GCGGCAGCCTCAACATGGAGTGCCGGGTGTGCGGGGACAAGGCATCGGGCTTCCACTACGGTGTTCATGC
ATGTGAGGGGTGCAAGGGCTTCTTCCGTCGTACGATCCGCATGAAGCTGGAGTACGAGAAGTGTGAGCGC
AGCTGCAAGATTCAGAAGAAGAACCGCAACAAGTGCCAGTACTGCCGCTTCCAGAAGTGCCTGGCACTGG
GCATGTCACACAACGCTATCCGTTTTGGTCGGATGCCGGAGGCTGAGAAGAGGAAGCTGGTGGCAGGGCT
GACTGCAAACGAGGGGAGCCAGTACAACCCACAGGTGGCCGACCTGAAGGCCTTCTCCAAGCACATCTAC
AATGCCTACCTGAAAAACTTCAACATGACCAAAAAGAAGGCCCGCAGCATCCTCACCGGCAAAGCCAGCC
ACACGGCGCCCTTTGTGATCCACGACATCGAGACATTGTGGCAGGCAGAGAAGGGGCTGGTGTGGAAGCA
GTTGGTGAATGGCCTGCCTCCCTACAAGGAGATCAGCGTGCACGTCTTCTACCGCTGCCAGTGCACCACA
GTGGAGACCGTGCGGGAGCTCACTGAGTTCGCCAAGAGCATCCCCAGCTTCAGCAGCCTCTTCCTCAACG
ACCAGGTTACCCTTCTCAAGTATGGCGTGCACGAGGCCATCTTCGCCATGCTGGCCTCTATCGTCAACAA
GGACGGGCTGCTGGTAGCCAACGGCAGTGGCTTTGTCACCCGTGAGTTCCTGCGCAGCCTCCGCAAACCC
TTCAGTGATATCATTGAGCCTAAGTTTGAATTTGCTGTCAAGTTCAACGCCCTGGAACTTGATGACAGTG
ACCTGGCCCTATTCATTGCGGCCATCATTCTGTGTGGAGACCGGCCAGGCCTCATGAACGTTCCACGGGT
GGAGGCTATCCAGGACACCATCCTGCGTGCCCTCGAATTCCACCTGCAGGCCAACCACCCTGATGCCCAG
TACCTCTTCCCCAAGCTGCTGCAGAAGATGGCTGACCTGCGGCAACTGGTCACCGAGGCCGCCCAGATGA
TGCAGCGGATCAAGAAGACCGAAACCGAGACCTCGCTGCACCCTCTGCTCCAGGAGATCTACAAGGACAT
GTACTAACGGCGGCACCCAGGCCTCCCTGCAGACTCCAATGGGGCCAGCACTGGAGGGGCCCACCCACAT
GACTTTTCCATTGACCAGCTCTCAAGGGCGAATTCTGCAGATATCCATCACACTGGCGGCCGCTCGAGGT
TAACGAATTCTACCGGGTAGGGGAGGCGCTTTTCCCAAGGCAGTCTGGAGCATGCGCTTTAGCAGCCCCG
CTGGGCACTTGGCGCTACACAAGTGGCCTCTGGCCTCGCACACATTCCACATCCACCGGTAGGCGCCAAC
CGGCTCCGTTCTTTGGTGGCCCCTTCGCGCCACCTTCTACTCCTCCCCTAGTCAGGAAGTTCCCCCCCGC
CCCGCAGCTCGCGTCGTGCAGGACGTGACAAATGGAAGTAGCACGTCTCACTAGTCTCGTGCAGATGGAC
AGCACCGCTGAGCAATGGAAGCGGGTAGGCCTTTGGGGCAGCGGCCAATAGCAGCTTTGCTCCTTCGCTT
TCTGGGCTCAGAGGCTGGGAAGGGGTGGGTCCGGGGGCGGGCTCAGGGGCGGGCTCAGGGGCGGGGCGGG
CGCCCGAAGGTCCTCCGGAGGCCCGGCATTCTGCACGCTTCAAAAGCGCACGTCTGCCGCGCTGTTCTCC
TCTTCCTCATCTCCGGGCCTTTCGACCTGCAGCCCAAGCTTACCATGGCCAAGCCTTTGTCTCAAGAAGA
ATCCACCCTCATTGAAAGAGCAACGGCTACAATCAACAGCATCCCCATCTCTGAAGACTACAGCGTCGCC
AGCGCAGCTCTCTCTAGCGACGGCCGCATCTTCACTGGTGTCAATGTATATCATTTTACTGGGGGACCTT
GTGCAGAACTCGTGGTGCTGGGCACTGCTGCTGCTGCGGCAGCTGGCAACCTGACTTGTATCGTCGCGAT
CGGAAATGAGAACAGGGGCATCTTGAGCCCCTGCGGACGGTGCCGACAGGTGCTTCTCGATCTGCATCCT
GGGATCAAAGCCATAGTGAAGGACAGTGATGGACAGCCGACGGCAGTTGGGATTCGTGAATTGCTGCCCT
CTGGTTATGTGTGGGAGGGCTAATCGATAAAATAAAAGATTTTATTTAGTCTCCAGAAAAAGGGGGGAAT
GAAAGACCCCACCTGTAGGTTTGGCAAGCTAGAGAACCATCAGATGTTTCCAGGGTGCCCCAAGGACCTG
AAATGACCCTGTGCCTTATTTGAACTAACCAATCAGTTCGCTTCTCGCTTCTGTTCGCGCGCTTCTGCTC
CCCGAGCTCAATAAAAGAGCCCACAACCCCTCACTCGGCGCGCCAGTCCTCCGATAGACTGCGTCGCCCG
GGTACCCGTGTATCCAATAAACCCTCTTGCAGTTGCATCCGACTTGTGGTCTCGCTGTTCCTTGGGAGGG
TCTCCTCTGAGTGATTGACTACCCGTCAGCGGGGGTCTTTCATGGGTAACAGTTTCTTGAAGTTGGAGAA
CAACATTCTGAGGGTAGGAGTCGAATATTAAGTAATCCTGACTCAATTAGCCACTGTTTTGAATCCACAT
ACTCCAATACTCCTGAAATAGTTCATTATGGACAGCGCAGAAAGAGCTGGGGAGAATTGTGAAATTGTTA
TCCGCTCACAATTCCACACAACATACGAGCCGGAAGCATAAAGTGTAAAGCCTGGGGTGCCTAATGAGTG
AGCTAACTCACATTAATTGCGTTGCGCTCACTGCCCGCTTTCCAGTCGGGAAACCTGTCGTGCCAGCTGC
ATTAATGAATCGGCCAACGCGCGGGGAGAGGCGGTTTGCGTATTGGGCGCTCTTCCGCTTCCTCGCTCAC
TGACTCGCTGCGCTCGGTCGTTCGGCTGCGGCGAGCGGTATCAGCTCACTCAAAGGCGGTAATACGGTTA
TCCACAGAATCAGGGGATAACGCAGGAAAGAACATGTGAGCAAAAGGCCAGCAAAAGGCCAGGAACCGTA
AAAAGGCCGCGTTGCTGGCGTTTTTCCATAGGCTCCGCCCCCCTGACGAGCATCACAAAAATCGACGCTC
AAGTCAGAGGTGGCGAAACCCGACAGGACTATAAAGATACCAGGCGTTTCCCCCTGGAAGCTCCCTCGTG
CGCTCTCCTGTTCCGACCCTGCCGCTTACCGGATACCTGTCCGCCTTTCTCCCTTCGGGAAGCGTGGCGC
TTTCTCATAGCTCACGCTGTAGGTATCTCAGTTCGGTGTAGGTCGTTCGCTCCAAGCTGGGCTGTGTGCA
CGAACCCCCCGTTCAGCCCGACCGCTGCGCCTTATCCGGTAACTATCGTCTTGAGTCCAACCCGGTAAGA
CACGACTTATCGCCACTGGCAGCAGCCACTGGTAACAGGATTAGCAGAGCGAGGTATGTAGGCGGTGCTA
CAGAGTTCTTGAAGTGGTGGCCTAACTACGGCTACACTAGAAGAACAGTATTTGGTATCTGCGCTCTGCT
GAAGCCAGTTACCTTCGGAAAAAGAGTTGGTAGCTCTTGATCCGGCAAACAAACCACCGCTGGTAGCGGT
GGTTTTTTTGTTTGCAAGCAGCAGATTACGCGCAGAAAAAAAGGATCTCAAGAAGATCCTTTGATCTTTT
CTACGGGGTCTGACGCTCAGTGGAACGAAAACTCACGTTAAGGGATTTTGGTCATGAGATTATCAAAAAG
GATCTTCACCTAGATCCTTTTAAATTAAAAATGAAGTTTTAAATCAATCTAAAGTATATATGAGTAAACT
TGGTCTGACAGTTACCAATGCTTAATCAGTGAGGCACCTATCTCAGCGATCTGTCTATTTCGTTCATCCA
TAGTTGCCTGACTCCCCGTCGTGTAGATAACTACGATACGGGAGGGCTTACCATCTGGCCCCAGTGCTGC
AATGATACCGCGAGACCCACGCTCACCGGCTCCAGATTTATCAGCAATAAACCAGCCAGCCGGAAGGGCC
GAGCGCAGAAGTGGTCCTGCAACTTTATCCGCCTCCATCCAGTCTATTAATTGTTGCCGGGAAGCTAGAG
TAAGTAGTTCGCCAGTTAATAGTTTGCGCAACGTTGTTGCCATTGCTACAGGCATCGTGGTGTCACGCTC
GTCGTTTGGTATGGCTTCATTCAGCTCCGGTTCCCAACGATCAAGGCGAGTTACATGATCCCCCATGTTG
TGCAAAAAAGCGGTTAGCTCCTTCGGTCCTCCGATCGTTGTCAGAAGTAAGTTGGCCGCAGTGTTATCAC
TCATGGTTATGGCAGCACTGCATAATTCTCTTACTGTCATGCCATCCGTAAGATGCTTTTCTGTGACTGG
TGAGTACTCAACCAAGTCATTCTGAGAATAGTGTATGCGGCGACCGAGTTGCTCTTGCCCGGCGTCAATA
CGGGATAATACCGCGCCACATAGCAGAACTTTAAAAGTGCTCATCATTGGAAAACGTTCTTCGGGGCGAA
AACTCTCAAGGATCTTACCGCTGTTGAGATCCAGTTCGATGTAACCCACTCGTGCACCCAACTGATCTTC
AGCATCTTTTACTTTCACCAGCGTTTCTGGGTGAGCAAAAACAGGAAGGCAAAATGCCGCAAAAAAGGGA
ATAAGGGCGACACGGAAATGTTGAATACTCATACTCTTCCTTTTTCAATATTATTGAAGCATTTATCAGG
GTTATTGTCTCATGAGCGGATACATATTTGAATGTATTTAGAAAAATAAACAAATAGGGGTTCCGCGCAC
ATTTCCCCGAAAAGTGCCACCTGACGTCTAAGAAACCATTATTATCATGACATTAACCTATAAAAATAGG
CGTATCACGAGGCCCTTTCGTCTCGCGCGTTTCGGTGATGACGGTGAAAACCTCTGACACATGCAGCTCC
CGGAGACGGTCACAGCTTGTCTGTAAGCGGATGCCGGGAGCAGACAAGCCCGTCAGGGCGCGTCAGCGGG
TGTTGGCGGGTGTCGGGGCTGGCTTAACTATGCGGCATCAGAGCAGATTGTACTGAGAGTGCACCATATG
CGGTGTGAAATACCGCACAGATGCGTAAGGAGAAAATACCGCATCAGGCGCCATTCGCCATTCAGGCTGC
GCAACTGTTGGGAAGGGCGATCGGTGCGGGCCTCTTCGCTATTACGCCAGCTGGCGAAAGGGGGATGTGC
TGCAAGGCGATTAAGTTGGGTAACGCCAGGGTTTTCCCAGTCACGACGTTGTAAAACGACGGCGCAAGGA
ATGGTGCATGCAAGGAGATGGCGCCCAACAGTCCCCCGGCCACGGGGCCTGCCACCATACCCACGCCGAA
ACAAGCGCTCATGAGCCCGAAGTGGCGAGCCCGATCTTCCCCATCGGTGATGTCGGCGATATAGGCGCCA
GCAACCGCACCTGTGGCGCCGGTGATGCCGGCCACGATGCGTCCGGCGTAGAGGCGATTAGTCCAATTTG
TTAAAGACAGGATATCAGTGGTCCAGGCTCTAGTTTTGACTCAACAATATCACCAGCTGAAGCCTATAGA
GTACGAGCCATAGATAAAATAAAAGATTTTATTTAGTCTCCAGAAAAAGGGGGG
Features (pLannotate 1.2.2; 20 found; start..end, strand, type, name):
      1..517     +  LTR            5' LTR: 5' long terminal repeat from murine embryonic stem cell virus
    581..922     +  misc_feature   MESV Ψ: packaging signal of murine embryonic stem cell virus
    989..1405    +  CDS            gag (truncated): truncated Moloney murine leukemia virus (MMLV) gag gene lacking the start codon
   1482..2804    +  CDS            PPARD: PPARD_HUMAN - Also known as NR1C2, PPARB. Experimental evidence at protein level: Swiss-Prot protein existence level 1. Ligand-activated transcription factor. Receptor that binds peroxisome proliferators such as hypolipidemic drugs and fatty acids. Has a preference for poly-unsaturated fatty acids, such as gamma- linoleic acid and eicosapentanoic acid. Once activated by a ligand, the receptor binds to promoter elements of target genes. Regulates the peroxisomal beta-oxidation pathway of fatty acids. Functions as transcription activator for the acyl-CoA oxidase gene. Decreases expression of NPC
   2955..3454    +  promoter       PGK promoter: mouse phosphoglycerate kinase 1 promoter
   3475..3873    +  CDS            BSD: blasticidin S deaminase; Aspergillus terreus BSD; confers resistance to blasticidin
   3918..3952    +  LTR            3' LTR (ΔU3) (fragment): self-inactivating 3' long terminal repeat (LTR) from Moloney murine leukemia virus
   3949..4243    +  LTR            3' LTR (ΔU3) (fragment): self-inactivating 3' long terminal repeat (LTR) from Moloney murine leukemia virus
   4405..4421    -  protein_bind   lac operator: The lac repressor binds to the lac operator to inhibit transcription in E. coli. This inhibition can be relieved by adding lactose or isopropyl-β-D-thiogalactopyranoside (IPTG). lac repressor encoded by lacI
   4429..4459    -  promoter       lac promoter: promoter for the E. coli lac operon
   4474..4495    -  protein_bind   CAP binding site: CAP binding activates transcription in the presence of cAMP. E. coli catabolite activator protein
   4508..4600    -  CDS            lacI (fragment): lac repressor; lacI; The lac repressor binds to the lac operator to inhibit transcription in E. coli. This inhibition can be relieved by adding lactose or isopropyl-β-D-thiogalactopyranoside (IPTG).
   4783..5371    -  rep_origin     ori: high-copy-number ColE1/pMB1/pBR322/pUC origin of replication
   5542..6402    -  CDS            AmpR: β-lactamase; bla; confers resistance to ampicillin, carbenicillin, and related antibiotics
   6403..6507    -  promoter       AmpR promoter: bla
   6602..6637    +  CDS            rop (fragment): Rop protein, which maintains plasmids at low copy number; rop
   6739..6838    +  misc_feature   bom (fragment): basis of mobility region from pBR322
   6844..6993    -  CDS            lacZα (fragment): LacZα fragment of β-galactosidase; lacZ fragment
   6993..7194    -  CDS            TcR (fragment): tetracycline efflux protein; tet; confers resistance to tetracycline
   7195..7293    +  CDS            env (fragment): murine leukemia virus gPr80 envelope polyprotein precursor; env; proteolytically cleaved into gp70SU and p15TM subunits
