[The description below was written by a language model from this plasmid's Addgene catalogue record and pLannotate feature annotations shown in this document.]
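Description:
pMSCVbsd-PPARD-H413A is a gammaretroviral expression vector built on the pMSCVbsd backbone, a blasticidin-selectable version of the murine stem cell virus (MSCV) system, and is intended for stable delivery of a human PPARD cDNA into mammalian cells by retroviral transduction. The sequenced plasmid is about 7.3 kb. In bacteria it is maintained through a high-copy ColE1/pUC-type origin and selected with ampicillin via the β-lactamase gene. The rest of the bacterial backbone carries only non-functional remnants (fragments of lacI, lacZα, rop, bom and the tetracycline resistance gene) left over from earlier cloning vectors.

The proviral region begins with the 5′ LTR of murine embryonic stem cell virus, followed by the Ψ packaging signal and a truncated, start-codon-less gag segment that extends the packaging signal. Together these allow the genomic RNA to be encapsidated when gag, pol and env are supplied in trans by a packaging cell line. The PPARD open reading frame, cloned between a destroyed BglII site and an intact XhoI site, lies directly downstream and has no annotated promoter of its own, so it is presumably transcribed from the 5′ LTR. It encodes the ligand-activated nuclear receptor PPARβ/δ carrying an H413A substitution introduced by PCR mutagenesis. The record does not state the functional consequence of this mutation. An internal mouse PGK promoter then drives blasticidin S deaminase, allowing selection of transduced cells. The 3′ LTR is annotated only as two fragments matching a ΔU3 Moloney LTR, so whether it is truly self-inactivating cannot be concluded from the table. The associated publication concerns PPARβ/δ recruitment of NCOR and transcriptional regulation of ANGPTL4, which suggests use in expressing this receptor variant for such studies.
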