Addgene plasmid #130762: pMSCVbsd-PPARD-H413A
Purpose: Vector encoding PPARD cDNA for retroviral transduction
Depositing lab: Till Adhikary. Depositing organization: Philipps-Universitaet Marburg. Publication: PPARbeta/delta recruits NCOR and regulates transcription reinitiation of ANGPTL4. Legrand N, Bretscher CL, Zielke S, Wilke B, Daude M, Fritz B, Diederich WE, Adhikary T. Nucleic Acids Res. 2019 Oct 10;47(18):9573-9591. doi: 10.1093/nar/gkz685. PubMed 31428774.
Backbone
  Vector backbone: pMSCVbsd
  Vector type: Retroviral
  Selectable markers: Blasticidin
Growth in bacteria
  Bacterial resistance: Ampicillin, 100 μg/mL
  Growth temperature: 37°C
  Growth strain: NEB Stable
  Copy number: High Copy
Gene/Insert
  Gene/Insert name: PPARD H413A
  Species: H. sapiens (human)
  Mutation: H413A
  Entrez Gene: PPARD (a.k.a. FAAR, NR1C2, NUC1, NUCI, NUCII, PPARB)
  Cloning method: Restriction Enzyme; 5′ cloning site BglII (destroyed during cloning); 3′ cloning site XhoI (not destroyed)
  Sequencing primers: 5′ pMSCVseqfw (CCCTTGAACCTCCTCGTTCGACC); 3′ pMSCVseqrv (GAGACGTGCTACTTCCATTTGTC)
Terms and licenses: Academic/Nonprofit Terms; Industry Terms: Not Available to Industry
Depositor comments: Generated by PCR mutagenesis. Please visit https://www.biorxiv.org/content/10.1101/525576v2 for BioRxiv preprint.
How to cite: pMSCVbsd-PPARD-H413A was a gift from Till Adhikary (Addgene plasmid # 130762 ; http://n2t.net/addgene:130762 ; RRID:Addgene_130762)
