>Addgene plasmid #130762 | pMSCVbsd-PPARD-H413A | depositor partial sequence | sequence record 250273 | PPARD H413A
ATGGAGCAGCCACAGGAGGAAGCCCCTGAGGTCCGGGAAGAGGAGGAGAAAGAGGAAGTGGCAGAGGCAG
AAGGAGCCCCAGAGCTCAATGGGGGACCACAGCATGCACTTCCTTCCAGCAGCTACACAGACCTCTCCCG
GAGCTCCTCGCCACCCTCACTGCTGGACCAACTGCAGATGGGCTGTGACGGGGCCTCATGCGGCAGCCTC
AACATGGAGTGCCGGGTGTGCGGGGACAAGGCATCGGGCTTCCACTACGGTGTTCATGCATGTGAGGGGT
GCAAGGGCTTCTTCCGTCGTACGATCCGCATGAAGCTGGAGTACGAGAAGTGTGAGCGCAGCTGCAAGAT
TCAGAAGAAGAACCGCAACAAGTGCCAGTACTGCCGCTTCCAGAAGTGCCTGGCACTGGGCATGTCACAC
AACGCTATCCGTTTTGGTCGGATGCCGGAGGCTGAGAAGAGGAAGCTGGTGGCAGGGCTGACTGCAAACG
AGGGGAGCCAGTACAACCCACAGGTGGCCGACCTGAAGGCCTTCTCCAAGCACATCTACAATGCCTACCT
GAAAAACTTCAACATGACCAAAAAGAAGGCCCGCAGCATCCTCACCGGCAAAGCCAGCCACACGGCGCCC
TTTGTGATCCACGACATCGAGACATTGTGGCAGGCAGAGAAGGGGCTGGTGTGGAAGCAGTTGGTGAATG
GCCTGCCTCCCTACAAGGAGATCAGCGTGCACGTCTTCTACCGCTGCCAGTGCACCACAGTGGAGACCGT
GCGGGAGCTCACTGAGTTCGCCAAGAGCATCCCCAGCTTCAGCAGCCTCTTCCTCAACGACCAGGTTACC
CTTCTCAAGTATGGCGTGCACGAGGCCATCTTCGCCATGCTGGCCTCTATCGTCAACAAGGACGGGCTGC
TGGTAGCCAACGGCAGTGGCTTTGTCACCCGTGAGTTCCTGCGCAGCCTCCGCAAACCCTTCAGTGATAT
CATTGAGCCTAAGTTTGAATTTGCTGTCAAGTTCAACGCCCTGGAACTTGATGACAGTGACCTGGCCCTA
TTCATTGCGGCCATCATTCTGTGTGGAGACCGGCCAGGCCTCATGAACGTTCCACGGGTGGAGGCTATCC
AGGACACCATCCTGCGTGCCCTCGAATTCCACCTGCAGGCCAACCACCCTGATGCCCAGTACCTCTTCCC
CAAGCTGCTGCAGAAGATGGCTGACCTGCGGCAACTGGTCACCGAGGCCGCCCAGATGATGCAGCGGATC
AAGAAGACCGAAACCGAGACCTCGCTGCACCCTCTGCTCCAGGAGATCTACAAGGACATGTACTAA
